>Addgene plasmid #242166 | lenti-EF1a-dCas9-KRAB-H2B-GFP | addgene full sequence | sequence record 496073 | Addgene NGS Result
GCCAGAAAAAAAGCGTCGCAGCAGGTCATCAAAAATTTTAAATGGCTAGAGACTTATCGAAAGCAGCGAG
ACAGGCGCGAAGGTGCCACCAGATTCGCACGCGGCGGCCCCAGCGCCCAGGCCAGGCCTCAACTCAAGCA
CGAGGCGAAGGGGCTCCTTAAGCGCAAGGCCTCGAACTCTCCCACCCACTTCCAACCCGAAGCTCGGGAT
CAAGAATCACGTACTGCAGCCAGGTGGAAGTAATTCAAGGCACGCAAGGGCCATAACCCGTAAAGAGGCC
AGGCCCGCGGGAACCACACACGGCACTTACCTGTGTTCTGGCGGCAAACCCGTTGCGAAAAAGAACGTTC
ACGGCGACTACTGCACTTATATACGGTTCTCCCCCACCCTCGGGAAAAAGGCGGAGCCAGTACACGACAT
CACTTTCCCAGTTTACCCCGCGCCACCTTCTCTAGGCACCGGTTCAATTGCCGACCCCTCCCCCCAACTT
CTCGGGGACTGTGGGCGATGTGCGCTCTGCCCACTGACGGGCACCGGAGCCAATTCCCACTCCTTTCAAG
ACCTAGAAGGTCCATTAGCTGCAAAGATTCCTCTCTGTTTAAAACTTTATCCATCTTTGCAGCTAGCTAA
TTAACCAAACTGGATCTCTGCTGTCCCTGTAATAAACCCGAAAATTTTGAATTTTTGTAATTTGTTTTTG
TAATTCTTTAGTTTGTATGTCTGTTGCTATTATGTCTACTATTCTTTCCCCTGCACTGTACCCCCCAATC
CCCCCTTTTCTTTTAAAATTGTGGATGAATACTGCCATTTGTCTGCAGAATTGGCGCACGCAGTGCCGAT
CCGTTCACTAATCGAATGGATCTGTCTCTGTCTCTCTCTCCACCTTCTTCTTCTATTCCTTCGGGCCTGT
CGGGTCCCCTCGGGGTTGGGAGGTGGGTCTGAAACGATAATGGTGAATATCCCTGCCTAACTCTATTCAC
TATAGAAAGTACAGCAAAAACTATTCTTAAACCTACCAAGCCTCCTACTATCATTATGAATAATTTTATA
TACCACAGCCAATTTGTTATGTTAAACCAATTCCACAAACTTGCCCATTTATCTAATTCCAATAATTCTT
GTTCATTCTTTTCTTGCTGGTTTTGCGATTCTTCAATTAAGGAGTGTATTAAGCTTGTGTAATTGTTAAT
TTCTCTGTCCCACTCCATCCAGGTCGTGTGATTCCAAATCTGTTCCAGAGATTTATTACTCCAACTAGCA
TTCCAAGGCACAGCAGTGGTGCAAATGAGTTTTCCAGAGCAACCCCAAATCCCCAGGAGCTGTTGATCCT
TTAGGTATCTTTCCACAGCCAGGATTCTTGCCTGGAGCTGCTTGATGCCCCAGACTGTGAGTTGCAACAG
ATGCTGTTGCGCCTCAATAGCCCTCAGCAAATTGTTCTGCTGCTGCACTATACCAGACAATAATTGTCTG
GCCTGTACCGTCAGCGTCATTGACGCTGCGCCCATAGTGCTTCCTGCTGCTCCCAAGAACCCAAGGAACA
AAGCTCCTATTCCCACTGCTCTTTTTTCTCTCTGCACCACTCTTCTCTTTGCCTTGGTGGGTGCTACTCC
TAATGGTTCAATTTTTACTACTTTATATTTATATAATTCACTTCTCCAATTGTCCCTCATATCTCCTCCT
CCAGGTCTGAAGATCAGCGGCCGCTTGCTGTGCGGTGGTCTTACTTTTGTTTTGCTCTTCCTCTATCTTG
TCTAAAGCTTCCTTGGTGTCTTTTATCTCTATCCTTTGATGCACACAATAGAGGGTTGCTACTGTATTAT
ATAATGATCTAAGTTCTTCTGATCCTGTCTGAAGGGATGGTTGTAGCTGTCCCAGTATTTGTCTACAGCC
TTCTGATGTTTCTAACAGGCCAGGATTAACTGCGAATCGTTCTAGCTCCCTGCTTGCCCATACTATATGT
TTTAATTTATATTTTTTCTTTCCCCCTGGCCTTAACCGAATTTTTTCCCATCGCGATCTAATTCTCCCCC
GCTTAATACTGACGCTCTCGCACCCATCTCTCTCCTTCTAGCCTCCGCTAGTCAAAATTTTTGGCGTACT
CACCAGTCGCCGCCCCTCGCCTCTTGCCGTGCGCGCTTCAGCAAGCCGAGTCCTGCGTCGAGAGAGCTCC
TCTGGTTTCCCTTTCGCTTTCAAGTCCCTGTTCGGGCGCCACTGCTAGAGATTTTCCACACTGACTAAAA
GGGTCTGAGGGATCTCTAGTTACCAGAGTCACACAACAGACGGGCACACACTACTTGAAGCACTCAAGGC
AAGCTTTATTGAGGCTTAAGCAGTGGGTTCCCTAGTTAGCCAGAGAGCTCCCAGGCTCAGATCTGGTCTA
ACCAGAGAGACCCAGTACAGGCAAAACGCGCTGCTTATATAGACCTCCCACCGTACACGCCTACCGCCCA
TTTGCGTCAATGGGGCGGAGTTGTTACGACATTTTGGAAAGTCCCGTTGATTTTGGTGCCAAAACAAACT
CCCATTGACGTCAATGGGGTGGAGACTTGGAAATCCCCGTGAGTCAAACCGCTATCCACGCCCATTGATG
TACTGCCAAAACCGCATCACCATGGTAATAGCGATGACTAATACGTAGATGTACTGCCAAGTAGGAAAGT
CCCATAAGGTCATGTACTGGGCATAATGCCAGGCGGGCCATTTACCGTCATTGACGTCAATAGGGGGCGT
ACTTGGCATATGATACACTTGATGTACTGCCAAGTGGGCAGTTTACCGTAAATACTCCACCCATTGACGT
CAATGGAAAGTCCCTATTGGCGTTACTATGGGAACATACGTCATTATTGACGTCAATGGGCGGGGGTCGT
TGGGCGGTCAGCCAGGCGGGCCATTTACCGTAAGTTATGTAACGCGGAACTCCATATATGGGCTATGAAC
TAATGACCCCGTAATTGATTACTATTAATAACTAGTCAATAATCAATGTCAACGCGTATATCTGGCCCGT
ACATCGCGAAGCAGCGCAAAACGCCTAACCCTAAGCAGATTCTTCATGCAATTGTCGGTCAAGCCTTGCC
TTGTTGTAGCTTAAATTTTGCTCGCGCACTACTCAGCGACCTCCAACACACAAGCAGGGAGCAGATACTG
GCTTAACTATGCGGCATCAGAGCAGATTGTACTGAGAGTGCACCATAGGGGATCGGGAGATCTCCCGATC
CGTCGACGTCAGGTGGCACTTTTCGGGGAAATGTGCGCGGAACCCCTATTTGTTTATTTTTCTAAATACA
TTCAAATATGTATCCGCTCATGAGACAATAACCCTGATAAATGCTTCAATAATATTGAAAAAGGAAGAGT
ATGAGTATTCAACATTTCCGTGTCGCCCTTATTCCCTTTTTTGCGGCATTTTGCCTTCCTGTTTTTGCTC
ACCCAGAAACGCTGGTGAAAGTAAAAGATGCTGAAGATCAGTTGGGTGCACGAGTGGGTTACATCGAACT
GGATCTCAACAGCGGTAAGATCCTTGAGAGTTTTCGCCCCGAAGAACGTTTTCCAATGATGAGCACTTTT
AAAGTTCTGCTATGTGGCGCGGTATTATCCCGTATTGACGCCGGGCAAGAGCAACTCGGTCGCCGCATAC
ACTATTCTCAGAATGACTTGGTTGAGTACTCACCAGTCACAGAAAAGCATCTTACGGATGGCATGACAGT
AAGAGAATTATGCAGTGCTGCCATAACCATGAGTGATAACACTGCGGCCAACTTACTTCTGACAACGATC
GGAGGACCGAAGGAGCTAACCGCTTTTTTGCACAACATGGGGGATCATGTAACTCGCCTTGATCGTTGGG
AACCGGAGCTGAATGAAGCCATACCAAACGACGAGCGTGACACCACGATGCCTGTAGCAATGGCAACAAC
GTTGCGCAAACTATTAACTGGCGAACTACTTACTCTAGCTTCCCGGCAACAATTAATAGACTGGATGGAG
GCGGATAAAGTTGCAGGACCACTTCTGCGCTCGGCCCTTCCGGCTGGCTGGTTTATTGCTGATAAATCTG
GAGCCGGTGAGCGTGGGTCTCGCGGTATCATTGCAGCACTGGGGCCAGATGGTAAGCCCTCCCGTATCGT
AGTTATCTACACGACGGGGAGTCAGGCAACTATGGATGAACGAAATAGACAGATCGCTGAGATAGGTGCC
TCACTGATTAAGCATTGGTAACTGTCAGACCAAGTTTACTCATATATACTTTAGATTGATTTAAAACTTC
ATTTTTAATTTAAAAGGATCTAGGTGAAGATCCTTTTTGATAATCTCATGACCAAAATCCCTTAACGTGA
GTTTTCGTTCCACTGAGCGTCAGACCCCGTAGAAAAGATCAAAGGATCTTCTTGAGATCCTTTTTTTCTG
CGCGTAATCTGCTGCTTGCAAACAAAAAAACCACCGCTACCAGCGGTGGTTTGTTTGCCGGATCAAGAGC
TACCAACTCTTTTTCCGAAGGTAACTGGCTTCAGCAGAGCGCAGATACCAAATACTGTTCTTCTAGTGTA
GCCGTAGTTAGGCCACCACTTCAAGAACTCTGTAGCACCGCCTACATACCTCGCTCTGCTAATCCTGTTA
CCAGTGGCTGCTGCCAGTGGCGATAAGTCGTGTCTTACCGGGTTGGACTCAAGACGATAGTTACCGGATA
AGGCGCAGCGGTCGGGCTGAACGGGGGGTTCGTGCACACAGCCCAGCTTGGAGCGAACGACCTACACCGA
ACTGAGATACCTACAGCGTGAGCTATGAGAAAGCGCCACGCTTCCCGAAGGGAGAAAGGCGGACAGGTAT
CCGGTAAGCGGCAGGGTCGGAACAGGAGAGCGCACGAGGGAGCTTCCAGGGGGAAACGCCTGGTATCTTT
ATAGTCCTGTCGGGTTTCGCCACCTCTGACTTGAGCGTCGATTTTTGTGATGCTCGTCAGGGGGGCGGAG
CCTATGGAAAAACGCCAGCAACGCGGCCTTTTTACGGTTCCTGGCCTTTTGCTGGCCTTTTGCTCACATG
TTCTTTCCTGCGTTATCCCCTGATTCTGTGGATAACCGTATTACCGCCTTTGAGTGAGCTGATACCGCTC
GCCGCAGCCGAACGACCGAGCGCAGCGAGTCAGTGAGCGAGGAAGCGGAAGAGCGCCCAATACGCAAACC
GCCTCTCCCCGCGCGTTGGCCGATTCATTAATGCAGCTGGCACGACAGGTTTCCCGACTGGAAAGCGGGC
AGTGAGCGCAACGCAATTAATGTGAGTTAGCTCACTCATTAGGCACCCCAGGCTTTACACTTTATGCTTC
CGGCTCGTATGTTGTGTGGAATTGTGAGCGGATAACAATTTCACACAGGAAACAGCTATGACCATGATTA
CGCCAAGCTCTAGCTAGAGGTCGACGGTATACAGACATGATAAGATACATTGATGAGTTTGGACAAACCA
CAACTAGAATGCAGTGAAAAAAATGCTTTATTTGTGAAATTTGTGATGCTATTGCTTTATTTGTAACCAT
TATAAGCTGCAATAAACAAGTTGGGGTGGGCGAAGAACTCCAGCATGAGATCCCCGCGCTGGAGGATCAT
CCAGCCGGCGTCCCGGAAAACGATTCCGAAGCCCAACCTTTCATAGAAGGCGGCGGTGGAATCGAAATCT
CGTAGCACGTGTCAGTCCTGCTCCTCGGCCACGAAGTGCACGCAGTTGCCGGCCGGGTCGCGCAGGGCGA
ACTCCCGCCCCCACGGCTGCTCGCCGATCTCGGTCATGGCCGGCCCGGAGGCGTCCCGGAAGTTCGTGGA
CACGACCTCCGACCACTCGGCGTACAGCTCGTCCAGGCCGCGCACCCACACCCAGGCCAGGGTGTTGTCC
GGCACCACCTGGTCCTGGACCGCGCTGATGAACAGGGTCACGTCGTCCCGGACCACACCGGCGAAGTCGT
CCTCCACGAAGTCCCGGGAGAACCCGAGCCGGTCGGTCCAGAACTCGACCGCTCCGGCGACGTCGCGCGC
GGTGAGCACCGGAACGGCACTGGTCAACTTGGCCATGGTTTAGTTCCTCACCTTGTCGTATTATACTATG
CCGATATACTATGCCGATGATTAATTGTCAACACGTGCTGATCAGATCCGAAAATGGATATACAAGCTCC
CGGGAGCTTTTTGCAAAAGCCTAGGCCTCCAAAAAAGCCTCCTCACTACTTCTGGAATAGCTCAGAGGCA
GAGGCGGCCTCGGCCTCTGCATAAATAAAAAAAATTAGTCAGCCATGGGGCGGAGAATGGGCGGAACTGG
GCGGAGTTAGGGGCGGGATGGGCGGAGTTAGGGGCGGGACTATGGTTGCTGACTAATTGAGATGCATGCT
TTGCATACTTCTGCCTGCTGGGGAGCCTGGGGACTTTCCACACCTGGTTGCTGACTAATTGAGATGCATG
CTTTGCATACTTCTGCCTGCTGGGGAGCCTGGGGACTTTCCACACCCTAACTGACACACATTCCACAGAA
TTAATTCGCGTTAAATTTTTGTTAAATCAGCTCATTTTTTAACCAATAGGCCGAAATCGGCAAAATCCCT
TATAAATCAAAAGAATAGACCGAGATAGGGT
[37 nt withheld, positions 6612-6648]
AAAGAACGTGGACTCCAACGTCAAAGG
[49 nt withheld, positions 6676-6724]
T
[91 nt withheld, positions 6726-6816]
G
[124 nt withheld, positions 6818-6941]
GGGGATACCCCCTAGAGCCCCAGCTGGTTCTTTCCGCCTCAGAAGCCATAGAGCCCACCGCATCCCCAGC
ATGCCTGCTATTGTCTTCCCAATCCTCCCCCTTGCTGTCCTGCCCCACCCCACCCCCCAGAATAGAATGA
CACCTACTCAGACAATGCGATGCAATTTCCTCATTTTATTAGGAAAGGACAGTGGGAGTGGCACCTTCCA
GGGTCAAGGAAGGCACGGGGGAGGGGCAAACAACAGATGGCTGGCAACTAGAAGGCACAGTCGAGGCTGA
TCAGCGGGTTTAAACGGGCCCTGCTAGAGATTTTCCACACTGACTAAAAGGGTCTGAGGGATCTCTAGTT
ACCAGAGTCACACAACAGACGGGCACACACTACTTGAAGCACTCAAGGCAAGCTTTATTGAGGCTTAAGC
AGTGGGTTCCCTAGTTAGCCAGAGAGCTCCCAGGCTCAGATCTGGTCTAACCAGAGAGACCCAGTACAGT
CCGGATGCAGCTCTCGGGCCATGTGATGAAATGCTAGGCGGCTGTCAAACCTCCACTCTAATACTTCTCT
CTCCGGGTCATCCATCCCATGCAGGCTCACAGGGTGTAACAAGCGGGTGTTCTCTCCTTCATTGGCTTCT
TCTACCTTCTCTTGCTCAACTGGTACTAGCTTGTAGCACCATCCAAAGGTCAGTGGATATCTGATCCCTG
GCCCTGGTGTGTAGTTCTGCCAATCAGGGAAGTAGCCTTGTGTGTGGTAGATCCACAGATCAAGGATATC
TTGTCTTCGTTGGGAGTGAATTAGCCCTTCCAGTCCCCCCTTTTCTTTTAAAAAGTGGCTAAGATCTACA
GCTGCCTTGTAAGTCATTGGTCTTAAAGGTACCTGAGGTGTGACTGGAAAACCCACCTCCTCCTCCTCTT
GTGCTTCTAGCCAGGCACAATCAGCATTGGTAGCTGCTGTATTGCTACTTGTGATTGCTCCATGTTTTTC
TAGGTCTCGAGGTCGACGGTATCGATGCGGGGAGGCGGCCCAAAGGGAGATCCGACTCGTCTGAGGGCGA
AGGCGAAGACGCGGAAGAGGCCGCAGAGCCGGCAGCAGGCCGCGGGAAGGAAGGTCCGCTGGATTGAGGG
CCGAAGGGACGTAGCAGAAGGACGTCCCGCGCAGAATCCAGGTGGCAACACAGGCGAGCAGCCAAGGAAA
GGACGATGATTTCCCCGACAACACCACGGAATTGTCAGTGCCCAACAGCCGAGCCCCTGTCCAGCAGCGG
GCAAGGCAGGCGGCGATGAGTTCCGCCGTGGCAATAGGGAGGGGGAAAGCGAAAGTCCCGGAAAGGAGCT
GACAGGTGGTGGCAATGCCCCAACCAGTGGGGGTTGCGTCAGCAAACACAGTGCACACCACGCCACGTTG
CCTGACAACGGGCCACAACTCCTCATAAAGAGACAGCAACCAGGATTTATACAAGGAGGAGAAAATGAAA
GCCATACGGGAAGCAATAGCATGATACAAAGGCATTAAAGCAGCGTATCCACATAGCGTAAAAGGAGCAA
CATAGTTAAGAATACCAGTCAATCTTTCACAAATTTTGTAATCCAGAGGTTGATTACCGATAAGCTTGAT
ATCGTTCGAATTACTTGTACAGCTCGTCCATGCCGAGAGTGATCCCGGCGGCGGTCACGAACTCCAGCAG
GACCATGTGATCGCGCTTCTCGTTGGGGTCTTTGCTCAGGGCGGACTGGGTGCTCAGGTAGTGGTTGTCG
GGCAGCAGCACGGGGCCGTCGCCGATGGGGGTGTTCTGCTGGTAGTGGTCGGCGAGCTGCACGCTGCCGT
CCTCGATGTTGTGGCGGATCTTGAAGTTCACCTTGATGCCGTTCTTCTGCTTGTCGGCCATGATATAGAC
GTTGTGGCTGTTGTAGTTGTACTCCAGCTTGTGCCCCAGGATGTTGCCGTCCTCCTTGAAGTCGATGCCC
TTCAGCTCGATGCGGTTCACCAGGGTGTCGCCCTCGAACTTCACCTCGGCGCGGGTCTTGTAGTTGCCGT
CGTCCTTGAAGAAGATGGTGCGCTCCTGGACGTAGCCTTCGGGCATGGCGGACTTGAAGAAGTCGTGCTG
CTTCATGTGGTCGGGGTAGCGGCTGAAGCACTGCACGCCGTAGGTCAGGGTGGTCACGAGGGTGGGCCAG
GGCACGGGCAGCTTGCCGGTGGTGCAGATGAACTTCAGGGTCAGCTTGCCGTAGGTGGCATCGCCCTCGC
CCTCGCCGGACACGCTGAACTTGTGGCCGTTTACGTCGCCGTCCAGCTCGACCAGGATGGGCACCACCCC
GGTGAACAGCTCCTCGCCCTTGCTCACCATGGTGGCGACCGGTGGATCCTTAGCGCTGGTGTACTTGGTG
ATGGCCTTAGTACCCTCGGACACGGCGTGCTTGGCCAACTCCCCAGGCAGCAGCAGGCGCACGGCCGTCT
GGATCTCCCTGGAGGTGATGGTCGAGCGCTTGTTGTAATGCGCCAGGCGGGAAGCCTCACCTGCGATGCG
CTCGAAAATGTCGTTCACAAACGAATTCATGATGCCCATGGCCTTGGACGAAATGCCGGTGTCAGGGTGG
ACCTGCTTCAGAACCTTGTACACATAGATGGAATAGCTCTCCTTGCGGCTGCGCTTGCGCTTCTTGCCGC
CTTTCTTCTGCGCCTTAGTCACCGCCTTCTTGGAGCCCTTTTTCGGGGCGGGAGCAGACTTCGCTGGCTC
TGGCATTTCGAAGGTCATGGGTCCGGGATTCTCTTCTACGTCTCCGCATGTGAGCAGGGAACCTCTTCCC
TCCCCTGAACCTGTACAGTTAATTACCAGCCAAGGTTCTTCCCCCTTTTCGAGCCTAAGGATCACATCCG
GTTTCGTCAACTGGTATCCGAGACTGACGAGGTTCTTGTAATTCTCAAGCATGACATTTCGATACACAAT
TTGTTGCGCAGTATCCAGCAATTTCCACTCCTCACGTGTAAAGTCCACAAACACGTCCTTGAACGTAACC
AGTGTTCTAGCCCGTCCGGATCCAGCGGCCGCCACCTTCCTCTTTTTCTTAGGTCCGCTACCTCCTCCTC
CGCTTCCTCCTCCTCCGCTTCCACCTCCTCCAGCGCTGTCGCCTCCCAGCTGAGACAGGTCGATCCGTGT
CTCGTACAGGCCGGTGATGCTCTGGTGGATCAGGGTGGCGTCCAGCACCTCTTTGGTGCTGGTGTACCTC
TTCCGGTCGATGGTGGTGTCAAAGTACTTGAAGGCGGCAGGGGCTCCCAGATTGGTCAGGGTAAACAGGT
GGATGATATTCTCGGCCTGCTCTCTGATGGGCTTATCCCGGTGCTTGTTGTAGGCGGACAGCACTTTGTC
CAGATTAGCGTCGGCCAGGATCACTCTCTTGGAGAACTCGCTGATCTGCTCGATGATCTCGTCCAGGTAG
TGCTTGTGCTGTTCCACAAACAGCTGTTTCTGCTCATTATCCTCGGGGGAGCCCTTCAGCTTCTCATAGT
GGCTGGCCAGGTACAGGAAGTTCACATATTTGGAGGGCAGGGCCAGTTCGTTTCCCTTCTGCAGTTCGCC
GGCAGAGGCCAGCATTCTCTTCCGGCCGTTTTCCAGCTCGAACAGGGAGTACTTAGGCAGCTTGATGATC
AGGTCCTTTTTCACTTCTTTGTAGCCCTTGGCTTCCAGAAAGTCGATGGGATTCTTCTCGAAGCTGCTTC
TTTCCATGATGGTGATCCCCAGCAGCTCTTTCACACTCTTCAGTTTCTTGGACTTGCCCTTTTCCACTTT
GGCCACCACCAGCACAGAATAGGCCACGGTGGGGCTGTCGAAGCCGCCGTACTTCTTAGGGTCCCAGTCC
TTCTTTCTGGCGATCAGCTTATCGCTGTTCCTCTTGGGCAGGATAGACTCTTTGCTGAAGCCGCCTGTCT
GCACCTCGGTCTTTTTCACGATATTCACTTGGGGCATGCTCAGCACTTTCCGCACGGTGGCAAAATCCCG
GCCCTTATCCCACACGATCTCCCCGGTTTCGCCGTTTGTCTCGATCAGAGGCCGCTTCCGGATCTCGCCG
TTGGCCAGGGTAATCTCGGTCTTGAAAAAGTTCATGATGTTGCTGTAGAAGAAGTACTTGGCGGTAGCCT
TGCCGATTTCCTGCTCGCTCTTGGCGATCATCTTCCGCACGTCGTACACCTTGTAGTCGCCGTACACGAA
CTCGCTTTCCAGCTTAGGGTACTTTTTGATCAGGGCGGTTCCCACGACGGCGTTCAGGTAGGCGTCGTGG
GCGTGGTGGTAGTTGTTGATCTCGCGCACTTTGTAAAACTGGAAATCCTTCCGGAAATCGGACACCAGCT
TGGACTTCAGGGTGATCACTTTCACTTCCCGGATCAGCTTGTCATTCTCGTCGTACTTAGTGTTCATCCG
GGAGTCCAGGATCTGTGCCACGTGCTTTGTGATCTGCCGGGTTTCCACCAGCTGTCTCTTGATGAAGCCG
GCCTTATCCAGTTCGCTCAGGCCGCCTCTCTCGGCCTTGGTCAGATTGTCGAACTTTCTCTGGGTAATCA
GCTTGGCGTTCAGCAGCTGCCGCCAGTAGTTCTTCATCTTCTTCACGACCTCTTCGGAGGGCACGTTGTC
GCTCTTGCCCCGGGCCTTGTCGCTTCTGGTCAGCACCTTGTTGTCGATGGAGTCGTCCTTCAGAAAGCTC
TGAGGCACGATGTGGTCCACATCGTAGTCGGACAGCCGGTTGATGTCCAGTTCCTGGTCCACGTACATAT
CCCGCCCATTCTGCAGGTAGTACAGGTACAGCTTCTCGTTCTGCAGCTGGGTGTTTTCCACGGGGTGTTC
TTTCAGGATCTGGCTGCCCAGCTCTTTGATGCCCTCTTCGATCCGCTTCATTCTCTCGCGGCTGTTCTTC
TGTCCCTTCTGGGTGGTCTGGTTCTCTCTGGCCATTTCGATCACGATGTTCTCGGGCTTGTGCCGGCCCA
TCACTTTCACGAGCTCGTCCACCACCTTCACTGTCTGCAGGATGCCCTTCTTAATGGCGGGGCTGCCGGC
CAGATTGGCAATGTGCTCGTGCAGGCTATCGCCCTGGCCGGACACCTGGGCTTTCTGGATGTCCTCTTTA
AAGGTCAGGCTGTCGTCGTGGATCAGCTGCATGAAGTTTCTGTTGGCGAAGCCGTCGGACTTCAGGAAAT
CCAGGATTGTCTTGCCGGACTGCTTGTCCCGGATGCCGTTGATCAGCTTCCGGCTCAGCCTGCCCCAGCC
GGTGTATCTCCGCCGCTTCAGCTGCTTCATCACTTTGTCGTCGAACAGGTGGGCATAGGTTTTCAGCCGT
TCCTCGATCATCTCTCTGTCCTCAAACAGTGTCAGGGTCAGCACGATATCTTCCAGAATGTCCTCGTTTT
CCTCATTGTCCAGGAAGTCCTTGTCCTTGATAATTTTCAGCAGATCGTGGTATGTGCCCAGGGAGGCGTT
GAACCGATCTTCCACGCCGGAGATTTCCACGGAGTCGAAGCACTCGATTTTCTTGAAGTAGTCCTCTTTC
AGCTGCTTCACGGTCACTTTCCGGTTGGTCTTGAACAGCAGGTCCACGATGGCCTTTTTCTGCTCGCCGC
TCAGGAAGGCGGGCTTTCTCATTCCCTCGGTCACGTATTTCACTTTGGTCAGCTCGTTATACACGGTGAA
GTACTCGTACAGCAGGCTGTGCTTGGGCAGCACCTTCTCGTTGGGCAGGTTCTTATCGAAGTTGGTCATC
CGCTCGATGAAGCTCTGGGCGGAAGCGCCCTTGTCCACCACTTCCTCGAAGTTCCAGGGGGTGATGGTTT
CCTCGCTCTTTCTGGTCATCCAGGCGAATCTGCTGTTTCCCCTGGCCAGAGGGCCCACGTAGTAGGGGAT
GCGGAAGGTCAGGATCTTCTCGATCTTTTCCCGGTTGTCCTTCAGGAATGGGTAAAAATCTTCCTGCCGC
CGCAGAATGGCGTGCAGCTCTCCCAGGTGGATCTGGTGGGGGATGCTGCCGTTGTCGAAGGTCCGCTGCT
TCCGCAGCAGGTCCTCTCTGTTCAGCTTCACGAGCAGTTCCTCGGTGCCGTCCATCTTTTCCAGGATGGG
CTTGATGAACTTGTAGAACTCTTCCTGGCTGGCTCCGCCGTCAATGTAGCCGGCGTAGCCGTTCTTGCTC
TGGTCGAAGAAAATCTCTTTGTACTTCTCAGGCAGCTGCTGCCGCACGAGAGCTTTCAGCAGGGTCAGGT
CCTGGTGGTGCTCGTCGTATCTCTTGATCATAGAGGCGCTCAGGGGGGCCTTGGTGATCTCGGTGTTCAC
TCTCAGGATGTCGCTCAGCAGGATGGCGTCGGACAGGTTCTTGGCGGCCAGAAACAGGTCGGCGTACTGG
TCGCCGATCTGGGCCAGCAGGTTGTCCAGGTCGTCGTCGTAGGTGTCCTTGCTCAGCTGCAGTTTGGCAT
CCTCGGCCAGGTCGAAGTTGCTCTTGAAGTTGGGGGTCAGGCCCAGGCTCAGGGCAATCAGGTTGCCGAA
CAGGCCATTCTTCTTCTCGCCGGGCAGCTGGGCGATCAGATTTTCCAGCCGTCTGCTCTTGCTCAGTCTG
GCAGACAGGATGGCCTTGGCGTCCACGCCGCTGGCGTTGATGGGGTTTTCCTCGAACAGCTGGTTGTAGG
TCTGCACCAGCTGGATGAACAGCTTGTCCACGTCGCTGTTGTCGGGGTTCAGGTCGCCCTCGATCAGGAA
GTGGCCCCGGAACTTGATCATGTGGGCCAGGGCCAGATAGATCAGCCGCAGGTCGGCCTTGTCGGTGCTG
TCCACCAGTTTCTTTCTCAGGTGGTAGATGGTGGGGTACTTCTCGTGGTAGGCCACCTCGTCCACGATGT
TGCCGAAGATGGGGTGCCGCTCGTGCTTCTTATCCTCTTCCACCAGGAAGGACTCTTCCAGTCTGTGGAA
GAAGCTGTCGTCCACCTTGGCCATCTCGTTGCTGAAGATCTCTTGCAGATAGCAGATCCGGTTCTTCCGT
CTGGTGTATCTTCTTCTGGCGGTTCTCTTCAGCCGGGTGGCCTCGGCTGTTTCGCCGCTGTCGAACAGCA
GGGCTCCGATCAGGTTCTTCTTGATGCTGTGCCGGTCGGTGTTGCCCAGCACCTTGAATTTCTTGCTGGG
CACCTTGTACTCGTCGGTGATCACGGCCCAGCCCACAGAGTTGGTGCCGATGGCCAGGCCGATGCTGTAC
TTCTTGTCCTTTTTCTTTTTTGCCTGGCCGGCCTTTTTCGTGGCCGCCGGCCTTTTCATGGTGGCCGTAC
GTCACGACACCTGAAATGGAAGAAAAAAACTTTGAACCACTGTCTGAGGCTTGAGAATGAACCAAGATCC
AAACTCAAAAAGGGCAAATTCCAAGGAGAATTACATCAAGTGCCAAGCTGGCCTAACTTCAGTCTCCACC
CACTCAGTGTGGGGAAACTCCATCGCATAAAACCCCTCCCCCCAACCTAAAGACGACGTACTCCAAAAGC
TCGAGAACTAATCGAGGTGCCTGGACGGCGCCCGGTACTCCGTGGAGTCACATGAAGCGACGGCTGAGGA
CGGAAAGGCCCTTTTCCTTTGTGTGGGTGACTCACCCGCCCGCTCTCCCGAGCGCCGCGTCCTCCATTTT
GAGCTCCCTGCAGCAGGGCCGGGAAGCGGCCATCTTTCCGCTCACGCAACTGGTGCCGACCGGGCCAGCC
TTGCCGCCCAGGGCGGGGCGATACACGGCGGCGCGAGGCCAGGCACCAGAGCAGGCCGGCCAGCTTGAGA
CTACCCCCGTCCGATTCTCGGTGGCCGCGCTCGCAGGCCCCGCCTCGCCGAACATGTGCGCTGGGACGCA
CGGGCCCCGTCGCCGCCCGCGGCCCCAAAAACCGAAATACCAGTGTGCAGATCTTGGCCCGCATTTACAA
GACTATCTT
Features (pLannotate 1.2.2; 34 found; start..end, strand, type, name):
    548..614     -  CDS            small t antigen (fragment): SV40 (simian virus 40) small t antigen
    671..788     -  misc_feature   cPPT/CTS: central polypurine tract and central termination sequence of HIV-1
    838..938     -  CDS            Rev (fragment): human immunodeficiency virus 1 (HIV-1) Rev protein; rev; enhances nuclear export of unspliced and incompletely spliced viral mRNAs
   1315..1548    -  misc_feature   RRE: The Rev response element (RRE) of HIV-1 allows for Rev-dependent mRNA export from the nucleus to the cytoplasm.
   1694..2057    -  CDS            HIV-1 gag (fragment): gag protein from human immunodeficiency virus 1; gag
   2041..2166    -  misc_feature   HIV-1 Ψ: packaging signal of human immunodeficiency virus type 1
   2213..2393    -  LTR            5' LTR (truncated): truncated 5' long terminal repeat (LTR) from HIV-1
   2411..2610    -  promoter       CMV promoter: human cytomegalovirus (CMV) immediate early promoter
   2611..2990    -  enhancer       CMV enhancer: human cytomegalovirus immediate early enhancer
   3145..3197    +  misc_feature   bom (fragment): basis of mobility region from pBR322
   3256..3360    +  promoter       AmpR promoter: bla
   3361..4221    +  CDS            AmpR: β-lactamase; bla; confers resistance to ampicillin, carbenicillin, and related antibiotics
   4392..4980    +  rep_origin     ori: high-copy-number ColE1/pMB1/pBR322/pUC origin of replication
   5163..5255    +  CDS            lacI (fragment): lac repressor; lacI; The lac repressor binds to the lac operator to inhibit transcription in E. coli. This inhibition can be relieved by adding lactose or isopropyl-β-D-thiogalactopyranoside (IPTG).
   5268..5289    +  protein_bind   CAP binding site: CAP binding activates transcription in the presence of cAMP. E. coli catabolite activator protein
   5304..5334    +  promoter       lac promoter: promoter for the E. coli lac operon
   5338..5360    +  protein_bind   lac operator (fragment): The lac repressor binds to the lac operator to inhibit transcription in E. coli. This inhibition can be relieved by adding lactose or isopropyl-β-D-thiogalactopyranoside (IPTG). lac repressor encoded by lacI
   5431..5552    -  polyA_signal   SV40 poly(A) signal: SV40 polyadenylation signal
   5547..5672    -  CDS            ble (fragment): BLE_KLEPN - Experimental evidence at protein level: Swiss-Prot protein existence level 1. Binding protein with a strong affinity to the bleomycin family of antibiotics. Binds to CL990; an antimitotic-antibiotic compound. From Klebsiella pneumoniae.
   5682..6056    -  CDS            BleoR: antibiotic-binding protein; Sh ble from Streptoalloteichus hindustanus; confers resistance to bleomycin, phleomycin, and Zeocin™
   6075..6122    -  promoter       EM7 promoter: synthetic bacterial promoter&nbsp
   6170..6499    -  promoter       SV40 promoter: SV40 enhancer and early promoter
   6513..6941    -  rep_origin     f1 ori (sequence partly withheld): f1 bacteriophage origin of replication; arrow indicates direction of (+) strand synthesis
   6962..6983    -  promoter       SV40 promoter (fragment): SV40 enhancer and early promoter
   6987..7211    -  polyA_signal   bGH poly(A) signal: bovine growth hormone polyadenylation signal
   7243..7423    -  LTR            5' LTR (truncated): truncated 5' long terminal repeat (LTR) from HIV-1
   7430..8011    -  CDS            nef (fragment): NEF_HV1H2 - Experimental evidence at protein level: Swiss-Prot protein existence level 1. Extracellular Nef protein targets CD4(+) T-lymphocytes for apoptosis by interacting with CXCR4 surface receptors. From Human immunodeficiency virus type 1 group M subtype B (isolate HXB2) (HIV-1).
   7948..8536    -  misc_feature   WPRE: woodchuck hepatitis virus posttranscriptional regulatory element
   8562..9281    -  CDS            EGFP: the original enhanced GFP (Yang et al., 1996) mammalian codon-optimized
   9300..9677    -  CDS            H2B: human histone H2B; HIST1H2BJ
   9765..9953    -  CDS            ZNF720 (fragment): ZN720_HUMAN - Experimental evidence at protein level: Swiss-Prot protein existence level 1. From Homo sapiens (Human).
  10059..14160   -  CDS            dCas9 (fragment): catalytically dead mutant of the Cas9 endonuclease from the Streptococcus pyogenes Type II CRISPR/Cas system RNA-guided DNA-binding protein that lacks endonuclease activity due to the D10A mutation in the RuvC catalytic domain and the N863A mutation in the HNH catalytic domain
  14160..14207   -  CDS            nucleoplasmin NLS: bipartite nuclear localization signal from nucleoplasmin
  14223..541     -  promoter       EF-1α promoter (across the origin): strong constitutive promoter for human elongation factor EF-1α
