[The description below was written by a language model from this plasmid's Addgene catalogue record and pLannotate feature annotations shown in this document.]
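Description:
lenti-EF1a-dCas9-KRAB-H2B-GFP is a 14,860 nt lentiviral, mammalian-expression CRISPR interference vector derived from lenti-EF1a-dCas9-KRAB-Puro, in which, judging from the names, the puromycin marker of the parent has been exchanged by Gibson assembly for a T2A-H2B-GFP reporter. It is maintained in E. coli as a high-copy plasmid through a ColE1/pUC-type origin and selected with ampicillin (β-lactamase). The backbone also carries an f1 origin and an SV40/EM7-driven BleoR (Zeocin) cassette with an SV40 poly(A) signal, located outside the LTR-flanked region and therefore not packaged into virus.

The viral portion has a CMV enhancer/promoter fused to a truncated HIV-1 5' LTR, which drives genomic RNA synthesis in packaging cells. This is followed by the Ψ packaging signal with a partial gag segment, the RRE for Rev-dependent nuclear export, and the cPPT/CTS. The human EF-1α promoter then drives a single open reading frame: a nucleoplasmin NLS, catalytically dead S. pyogenes Cas9, and a KRAB repressor domain (annotated by the software as a ZNF720 fragment, a likely homology match to a KRAB zinc-finger protein). According to the insert name, a T2A peptide, which is not itself annotated, links this to human histone H2B fused to EGFP. The T2A should release the H2B-EGFP as a separate, chromatin-bound nuclear fluorescent marker. A WPRE enhances transcript expression, and a truncated 3' LTR with a bGH poly(A) signal closes the cassette.

The construct is used to make cells stably expressing dCas9-KRAB for guide RNA-directed transcriptional repression. Transduced cells are identified or sorted by nuclear GFP rather than drug selection. No guide RNA cassette is annotated, so guides would have to be supplied separately.
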