Addgene plasmid #242166: lenti-EF1a-dCas9-KRAB-H2B-GFP
Purpose: Lentiviral expression of dCas9-KRAB with H2B-GFP reporter
Depositing lab: Amy Brock. Depositing organization: University of Texas at Austin.
Backbone
  Vector backbone: lenti-EF1a-dCas9-KRAB-Puro
  Backbone manufacturer: Kristen Brennand (AddGene #99372)
  Vector type: Mammalian Expression, Lentiviral, CRISPR
Growth in bacteria
  Bacterial resistance: Ampicillin, 100 μg/mL
  Growth temperature: 37°C
  Growth strain: NEB Stable
  Copy number: High Copy
Gene/Insert
  Gene/Insert name: dCas9-KRAB; T2A-H2B-GFP
  Species: Synthetic
  Cloning method: Gibson Cloning
Terms and licenses: Academic/Nonprofit Terms; Industry Terms: Not Available to Industry
How to cite: lenti-EF1a-dCas9-KRAB-H2B-GFP was a gift from Amy Brock (Addgene plasmid # 242166 ; http://n2t.net/addgene:242166 ; RRID:Addgene_242166)
